Addgene plasmid #170489: SPELL-TEV Component 1
Purpose: TEV (N-lobe) fused with iFKBP
Depositing lab: Klaus Hahn. Depositing organization: University of North Carolina at Chapel Hill. Publication: Computational design of chemogenetic and optogenetic split proteins. Dagliyan O, Krokhotin A, Ozkan-Dagliyan I, Deiters A, Der CJ, Hahn KM, Dokholyan NV. Nat Commun. 2018 Oct 2;9(1):4042. doi: 10.1038/s41467-018-06531-4. PubMed 30279442.
Backbone
  Vector backbone: pTriEx
  Backbone size w/o insert (bp): 5000
  Total vector size (bp): 5622
  Vector type: Mammalian Expression
Growth in bacteria
  Bacterial resistance: Ampicillin, 100 μg/mL
  Growth temperature: 37°C
  Growth strain: DH5alpha
  Copy number: High Copy
Gene/Insert
  Gene/Insert name: TEV(N-lobe), iFKBP
  Species: Tobacco Etch Virus (TEV)
  Insert size (bp): 681
Terms and licenses: Academic/Nonprofit Terms; Industry Terms: Not Available to Industry
How to cite: SPELL-TEV Component 1 was a gift from Klaus Hahn (Addgene plasmid # 170489 ; http://n2t.net/addgene:170489 ; RRID:Addgene_170489)
