[The description below was written by a language model from this plasmid's Addgene catalogue record and pLannotate feature annotations shown in this document.]
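Description:
SPELL-TEV Component 1 is a mammalian expression plasmid built on the pTriEx backbone that encodes one half of a chemically inducible split TEV protease. It is about 5.6 kb, propagates at high copy in E. coli from a ColE1/pUC-type origin, and is selected with ampicillin through the β-lactamase gene. The record lists no mammalian selection marker.

The roughly 680 bp insert is a fusion of the N-terminal lobe of tobacco etch virus protease with iFKBP, an FKBP12-derived domain. In the annotated sequence it appears as a FLAG epitope fragment, a partial TEV protease coding region, a partial FKBP12 coding region and a 6xHis tag, all in the same orientation. As is typical of pTriEx vectors, the open reading frame sits downstream of three stacked promoters. A CMV enhancer/promoter with chimeric β-actin/β-globin intron fragments drives vertebrate expression, a T7 promoter with lac operator allows IPTG-regulated bacterial expression, and a baculovirus p10 promoter serves insect cells. Transcripts end at a rabbit β-globin polyadenylation signal or at the T7 terminator; the short HBB match just upstream of the polyadenylation signal is probably globin 3' sequence rather than an expressed part of the payload. Flanking lef2/ORF603 and ORF1629 regions permit recombination into a baculovirus genome, and a single loxP site lies near the backbone.

The plasmid comes from work on computationally designed chemogenetic and optogenetic split proteins. As its name implies, it is intended for use with a complementary component carrying the other protease fragment, so that protease activity is reconstituted on induced association. The record does not describe that partner or name the inducing ligand.
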