Features (pLannotate 1.2.2; 21 found; start..end, strand, type, name):
      4..39      +  CDS            lef2 (fragment): baculovirus late expression factor 2
    181..1008    +  misc_recomb    baculovirus recombination region (lef2/ORF603): contains ORF603 and part of lef2
   1020..1379    +  enhancer       CMV enhancer (fragment): human cytomegalovirus immediate early enhancer
   1381..1580    +  promoter       CMV promoter: human cytomegalovirus (CMV) immediate early promoter
   1693..1748    +  intron         chimeric intron (fragment): chimera between introns from chicken β-actin and rabbit β-globin
   1775..1862    +  intron         chimeric intron (fragment): chimera between introns from chicken β-actin and rabbit β-globin
   1931..1949    +  promoter       T7 promoter: promoter for bacteriophage T7 RNA polymerase
   1950..1974    +  protein_bind   lac operator: The lac repressor binds to the lac operator to inhibit transcription in E. coli. This inhibition can be relieved by adding lactose or isopropyl-β-D-thiogalactopyranoside (IPTG). lac repressor encoded by lacI
   1990..2099    +  promoter       p10 promoter: baculovirus promoter for expression in insect cells
   2116..2139    +  CDS            3xFLAG (fragment): three tandem FLAG® epitope tags
   2153..2512    +  CDS            TEV protease (fragment): tobacco etch virus protease (Kapust et al., 2001)
   2536..2800    +  CDS            FKBP (fragment): human FK506-binding protein FKBP12
   2810..2827    +  CDS            6xHis: 6xHis affinity tag
   2842..2910    +  CDS            HBB (fragment): HBB_PONPY - Experimental evidence at transcript level: Swiss-Prot protein existence level 2. Involved in oxygen transport from the lung to the various peripheral tissues. From Pongo pygmaeus (Bornean orangutan).
   2985..3040    +  polyA_signal   β-globin poly(A) signal: rabbit β-globin polyadenylation signal (Gil and Proudfoot, 1987)
   3128..3175    +  terminator     T7 terminator: transcription terminator for bacteriophage T7 RNA polymerase
   3188..3893    +  misc_recomb    baculovirus recombination region (ORF1629): contains part of ORF1629
   3902..3935    +  protein_bind   loxP: Cre-mediated recombination occurs in the 8-bp core sequence (GCATACAT). Cre recombinase
   4103..4690    -  rep_origin     ori: high-copy-number ColE1/pMB1/pBR322/pUC origin of replication
   4703..5563    -  CDS            AmpR: β-lactamase; bla; confers resistance to ampicillin, carbenicillin, and related antibiotics
   5564..5615    -  promoter       AmpR promoter (fragment): bla
>Addgene plasmid #170489 | SPELL-TEV Component 1 | addgene full sequence | sequence record 346742 | Addgene NGS Result
TCCTGCATCTTTTAATCAAATCCCAAGATGTGTATAAACGCGCCGGTATGTACAGGAAGAGGTTTATACT
AAACTGTTACATTGCAAACGTGGTTTCGTGTGCCAAGTGTGAAAACCGATGTTTAATCAAGGCTCTGACG
CATTTCTACAACCACGACTCCAAGTGTGTGGGTGAAGTCATGCATCTTTTAATCAAATCCCAAGATGTGT
ATAAACCACCAAACTGCCAAAAAATGAAAACTGTCGACAAGCTCTGTCCGTTTGCTGGCAACTGCAAGGG
TCTCAATCCTATTTGTAATTATTGAATAATAAAACAATTATAAATGTCAAATTTGTTTTTTATTAACGAT
ACAAACCAAACGCAACAAGAACATTTGTAGTATTATCTATAATTGAAAACGCGTAGTTATAATCGCTGAG
GTAATATTTAAAATCATTTTCAAATGATTCACAGTTAATTTGCGACAATATAATTTTATTTTCACATAAA
CTAGACGCCTTGTCGTCTTCTTCTTCGTATTCCTTCTCTTTTTCATTTTTCTCTTCATAAAAATTAACAT
AGTTATTATCGTATCCATATATGTATCTATCGTATAGAGTAAATTTTTTGTTGTCATAAATATATATGTC
TTTTTTAATGGGGTGTATAGTACCGCTGCGCATAGTTTTTCTGTAATTTACAACAGTGCTATTTTCTGGT
AGTTCTTCGGAGTGTGTTGCTTTAATTATTAAATTTATATAATCAATGAATTTGGGATCGTCGGTTTTGT
ACAATATGTTGCCGGCATAGTACGCAGCTTCTTCTAGTTCAATTACACCATTTTTTAGCAGCACCGGATT
AACATAACTTTCCAAAATGTTGTACGAACCGTTAAACAAAAACAGTTCACCTCCCTTTTCTATACTATTG
TCTGCGAGCAGTTGTTTGTTGTTAAAAATAACAGCCATTGTAATGAGACGCACAAACTAATATCACAAAC
TGGAAATGTCTATCAATATATAGTTGCTGATGGCCGGCCTATTAATAGTAATCAATTACGGGGTCATTAG
TTCATAGCCCATATATGGAGTTCCGCGTTACATAACTTACGGTAAATGGCCCGCCTGGCTGACCGCCCAA
CGACCCCCGCCCATTGACGTCAATAATGACGTATGTTCCCATAGTAACGCCAATAGGGACTTTCCATTGA
CGTCAATGGGTGGAGTATTTACGGTAAACTGCCCACTTGGCAGTACATCAAGTGTATCATATGCCAAGTC
CGCCCCCTATTGACGTCAATGACGGTAAATGGCCCGCCTGGCATTATGCCCAGTACATGACCTTACGGGA
CTTTCCTACTTGGCAGTACATCTACGTATTAGTCATCGCTATTACCATGCTGATGCGGTTTTGGCAGTAC
ACCAATGGGCGTGGATAGCGGTTTGACTCACGGGGATTTCCAAGTCTCCACCCCATTGACGTCAATGGGA
GTTTGTTTTGGCACCAAAATCAACGGGACTTTCCAAAATGTCGTAATAACCCCGCCCCGTTGACGCAAAT
GGGCGGTAGGCGTGTACGGTGGGAGGTCTATATAAGCAGACGTCGTTTAGTGAACCGTCAGATCACTAGA
TGCTTTATTGCGGTAGTTTATCACAGTTAAATTGCTAACGCCAGTCTCGAACTTAACGTGCAGAAGTTGG
TCGTGAGGCACTGGGCAGGGCGGGGTTCGGCTTCTGGCGTGTGACCGGCGGCTCTAGAGCCTCTGCTAMS
YRYRKWMRTKSSTYSTKMKKYWCTGGGCAGGGCGGGGTTCGGCTTCTGGCGTGTGACCGGCGGCTCTAGA
GCCTCTGCTAACCATGTTCATGCCTTCTTCTTTTTCCTACAGCTCCTGGGCAACGTGCTGGTTATTGTGC
TGTCTCATCATTTTGGCAAAGAATTGGATCGGACCGAAATTAATACGACTCACTATAGGGGAATTGTGAG
CGGATAACAATTCCCCGGAGTTAATCCGGGACCTTTAATTCAACCCAACACAATATATTATAGTTAAATA
AGAATTATTATCAAATCATTTGTATATTAATTAAAATACTATACTGTAAATTACATTTTATTTACAATCA
AAGGAGATATACCATGGACTATAAGGACGATGATGACAAAGGATCTGGATCCGGAGAAAGCTTGTTTAAG
GGGCCGCGTGATTACAACCCGATATCGAGCACCATTTGTCATTTGACGAATGAATCTGATGGGCACACAA
CATCGTTGTATGGTATTGGATTTGGTCCCTTCATCATTACAAACAAGCACTTGTTTCGTCGCAATAATGG
AACACTGTTGGTCCAATCACTACATGGTGTATTCAAGGTCAAGAACACCACGACTTTGCAACAACACCTC
ATTGATGGGAGGGACATGATAATTATTCGCATGCCTAAGGATTTCCCACCATTTCCTCAAAAGCTGAAAT
TTAGAGAGCCACAAAGGGAAGAGCGCATATGTCTTGTGACAACCAACTTCCAAACTAAGAGCGGTGGATC
AGGTGGCGCGGCCGCGACCTGCGTGGTGCACTACACCGGGATGCTTGAAGATGGAAAGAAATTTGATTCC
TCCCGGGACAGAAACAAGCCCTTTAAGTTTATGCTAGGCAAGCAGGAGGTGATCCGAGGCTGGGAAGAAG
GGGTTGCCCAGATGAGTGTGGGTCAGAGAGCCAAACTGACTATATCTCCAGATTATGCCTATGGTGCCAC
TGGGCACCCAGGCATCATCCCACCACATGCCACTCTCGTCTTCGATGTGGAGCTTCTAAAACTGGAATGA
CTCGAGCACCACCATCACCATCACCATCACTAAGTGATTAACCTCAGGTGCAGGCTGCCTATCAGAAGGT
GGTGGCTGGTGTGGCCAATGCCCTGGCTCACAAATACCACTGAGATCGATCTTTTTCCCTCTGCCAAAAA
TTATGGGGACATCATGAAGCCCCTTGAGCATCTGACTTCTGGCTAATAAAGGAAATTTATTTTCATTGCA
ATAGTGTGTTGGAATTTTTTGTGTCTCTCACTCGGAAGGACATATGGGAGGGCAAATCATTTAAAACATC
AGAATGAGTATTTGGTTTAGAGTTTGGCAACATATGCCCATATGTAACTAGCATAACCCCTTGGGGCCTC
TAAACGGGTCTTGAGGGGTTTTTTGCTGAAAGCATGCGGAGGAAATTCTCCTTGAAGTTTCCCTGGTGTT
CAAAGTAAAGGAGTTTGCACCAGACGCACCTCTGTTCACTGGTCCGGCGTATTAAAACACGATACATTGT
TATTAGTACATTTATTAAGCGCTAGATTCTGTGCGTTGTTGATTTACAGACAATTGTTGTACGTATTTTA
ATAATTCATTAAATTTATAATCTTTAGGGTGGTATGTTAGAGCGAAAATCAAATGATTTTCAGCGTCTTT
ATATCTGAATTTAAATATTAAATCCTCAATAGATTTGTAAAATAGGTTTCGATTAGTTTCAAACAAGGGT
TGTTTTTCCGAACCGATGGCTGGACTATCTAATGGATTTTCGCTCAACGCCACAAAACTTGCCAAATCTT
GTAGCAGCAATCTAGCTTTGTCGATATTCGTTTGTGTTTTGTTTTGTAATAAAGGTTCGACGTCGTTCAA
AATATTATGCGCTTTTGTATTTCTTTCATCACTGTCGTTAGTGTACAATTGACTCGACGTAAACACGTTA
AATAGAGCTTGGACATATTTAACATCGGGCGTGTTAGCTTTATTAGGCCGATTATCGTCGTCGTCCCAAC
CCTCGTCGTTAGAAGTTGCTTCCGAAGACGATTTTGCCATAGCCACACGACGCCTATTAATTGTGTCGGC
TAACACGTCCGCGATCAAATTTGTAGTTGAGCTTTTTGGAATTGCGATCGCATAACTTCGTATAGCATAC
ATTATACGAAGTTATAAGCTCGGAACGCTGCGCTCGGTCGTTCGGCTGCGGCGAGCGGTATCAGCTCACT
CAAAGGCGGTAATACGGTTATCCACAGAATCAGGGGATAACGCAGGAAAGAACATGTGAGCAAAAGGCCA
GCAAAAGGCCAGGAACCGTAAAAAGGCCGCGTTGCTGGCGTTTTTCCATAGGCTCCGCCCCCTGACGAGC
ATCACAAAAATCGACGCTCAAGTCAGAGGTGGCGAAACCCGACAGGACTATAAAGATACCAGGCGTTTCC
CCCTGGAAGCTCCCTCGTGCGCTCTCCTGTTCCGACCCTGCCGCTTACCGGATACCTGTCCGCCTTTCTC
CCTTCGGGAAGCGTGGCGCTTTCTCATAGCTCACGCTGTAGGTATCTCAGTTCGGTGTAGGTCGTTCGCT
CCAAGCTGGGCTGTGTGCACGAACCCCCCGTTCAGCCCGACCGCTGCGCCTTATCCGGTAACTATCGTCT
TGAGTCCAACCCGGTAAGACACGACTTATCGCCACTGGCAGCAGCCACTGGTAACAGGATTAGCAGAGCG
AGGTATGTAGGCGGTGCTACAGAGTTCTTGAAGTGGTGGCCTAACTACGGCTACACTAGAAGAACAGTAT
TTGGTATCTGCGCTCTGCTGAAGCCAGTTACCTTCGGAAAAAGAGTTGGTAGCTCTTGATCCGGCAAACA
AACCACCGCTGGTAGCGGTGGTTTTTTTGTTTGCAAGCAGCAGATTACGCGCAGAAAAAAAGGATCTCAA
GAAGATCCTTTGTTACCAATGCTTAATCAGTGAGGCACCTATCTCAGCGATCTGTCTATTTCGTTCATCC
ATAGTTGCCTGACTCCCCGTCGTGTAGATAACTACGATACGGGAGGGCTTACCATCTGGCCCCAGTGCTG
CAATGATACCGCGAGACCCACGCTCACCGGCTCCAGATTTATCAGCAATAAACCAGCCAGCCGGAAGGGC
CGAGCGCAGAAGTGGTCCTGCAACTTTATCCGCCTCCATCCAGTCTATTAATTGTTGCCGGGAAGCTAGA
GTAAGTAGTTCGCCAGTTAATAGTTTGCGCAACGTTGTTGCCATTGCTACAGGCATCGTGGTGTCACGCT
CGTCGTTTGGTATGGCTTCATTCAGCTCCGGTTCCCAACGATCAAGGCGAGTTACATGATCCCCCATGTT
GTGCAAAAAAGCGGTTAGCTCCTTCGGTCCTCCGATCGTTGTCAGAAGTAAGTTGGCCGCAGTGTTATCA
CTCATGGTTATGGCAGCACTGCATAATTCTCTTACTGTCATGCCATCCGTAAGATGCTTTTCTGTGACTG
GTGAGTACTCAACCAAGTCATTCTGAGAATAGTGTATGCGGCGACCGAGTTGCTCTTGCCCGGCGTCAAT
ACGGGATAATACCGCGCCACATAGCAGAACTTTAAAAGTGCTCATCATTGGAAAACGTTCTTCGGGGCGA
AAACTCTCAAGGATCTTACCGCTGTTGAGATCCAGTTCGATGTAACCCACTCGTGCACCCAACTGATCTT
CAGCATCTTTTACTTTCACCAGCGTTTCTGGGTGAGCAAAAACAGGAAGGCAAAATGCCGCAAAAAAGGG
AATAAGGGCGACACGGAAATGTTGAATACTCATACTCTTCCTTTTTCAATATTATTGAAGCATTTATCAG
GGTTATTGTCTCATGTCCGCGCGTT
